Addgene plasmid #203832: pGL4.11_Nued2_E3
Purpose: Luciferase reporter plasmid for Igf1 enhancer 3
Depositing lab: Ivo Spiegel. Depositing organization: Weizmann Institute of Science. Publication: Single genomic enhancers drive experience-dependent GABAergic plasticity to maintain sensory processing in the adult cortex. Roethler O, Zohar E, Cohen-Kashi Malina K, Bitan L, Gabel HW, Spiegel I. Neuron. 2023 Jun 20:S0896-6273(23)00399-9. doi: 10.1016/j.neuron.2023.05.026. PubMed 37354902.
Backbone
  Vector backbone: pGL4.11_Nued2
  Vector type: Mammalian Expression
Growth in bacteria
  Bacterial resistance: Ampicillin, 100 μg/mL
  Growth temperature: 37°C
  Growth strain: DH5alpha
  Copy number: High Copy
Gene/Insert
  Gene/Insert name: E3
  Species: M. musculus (mouse)
  Cloning method: Restriction Enzyme; 5′ cloning site unknown (unknown if destroyed)
Terms and licenses: Academic/Nonprofit Terms; Industry Terms: Not Available to Industry
How to cite: pGL4.11_Nued2_E3 was a gift from Ivo Spiegel (Addgene plasmid # 203832 ; http://n2t.net/addgene:203832 ; RRID:Addgene_203832)
