[The description below was written by a language model from this plasmid's Addgene catalogue record and pLannotate feature annotations shown in this document.]
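Description:
pGL4.11_Nued2_E3 is a firefly luciferase reporter plasmid for mammalian cells, built to test the activity of a mouse Igf1 enhancer designated E3. It derives from a modified pGL4.11 backbone recorded as pGL4.11_Nued2. It is propagated in E. coli as a high-copy plasmid through a ColE1/pUC-type origin and selected with ampicillin via the β-lactamase gene. Short fragments annotated as tetracycline resistance and SV40 large T antigen appear to be backbone remnants rather than functional genes.

The reporter unit is the synthetic luc2 firefly luciferase coding sequence, followed directly by a human codon-optimized PEST degradation sequence from mouse ornithine decarboxylase. This destabilizes the luciferase protein, so signal tracks changes in transcription more closely than a stable reporter would. An SV40 polyadenylation signal lies just downstream of the reporter. Upstream of the cloning region sit a synthetic poly(A) signal and an RNA polymerase II transcriptional pause site from the human α2 globin gene, standard pGL4 elements that limit read-through transcription from the backbone and reduce background.

About 4 kb between the pause site and the start of luc2 carries no annotation. This region presumably holds the mouse E3 insert together with whatever promoter sequence the "Nued2" backbone contributes, but the record does not define the promoter, the boundaries or size of the enhancer fragment, or the cloning sites used. The stated use is as a luciferase reporter for Igf1 enhancer 3, associated with work on genomic enhancers driving experience-dependent GABAergic plasticity in the adult cortex.
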