Features (pLannotate 1.2.2; 10 found; start..end, strand, type, name):
    406..525     +  CDS            hPEST: PEST degradation sequence from mouse ornithine decarboxylase human codon-optimized
    577..698     -  polyA_signal   SV40 poly(A) signal: SV40 polyadenylation signal
    721..789     -  CDS            large T antigen (fragment): large T antigen from SV40 (simian virus 40)
    805..937     +  CDS            TcR (fragment): tetracycline efflux protein; tet; confers resistance to tetracycline
   1117..1705    -  rep_origin     ori: high-copy-number ColE1/pMB1/pBR322/pUC origin of replication
   1905..2765    -  CDS            AmpR: β-lactamase confers resistance to ampicillin, carbenicillin, and related antibiotics
   2766..2807    -  promoter       AmpR promoter (fragment): bla
   2870..2918    +  polyA_signal   poly(A) signal: synthetic polyadenylation signal
   2932..3023    +  misc_feature   pause site: RNA polymerase II transcriptional pause signal from the human α2 globin gene
   7165..402     +  CDS            luciferase (across the origin): firefly luciferase synthetic luc2 version of the luciferase gene
>Addgene plasmid #203832 | pGL4.11_Nued2_E3 | addgene full sequence | sequence record 403379 | Addgene NGS Result
TGGCTGCACAGCGGCGACATCGCCTACTGGGACGAGGACGAGCACTTCTTCATCGTGGACCGGCTGAAGA
GCCTGATCAAATACAAGGGCTACCAGGTAGCCCCAGCCGAACTGGAGAGCATCCTGCTGCAACACCCCAA
CATCTTCGACGCCGGGGTCGCCGGCCTGCCCGACGACGATGCCGGCGAGCTGCCCGCCGCAGTCGTCGTG
CTGGAACACGGTAAAACCATGACCGAGAAGGAGATCGTGGACTATGTGGCCAGCCAGGTTACAACCGCCA
AGAAGCTGCGCGGTGGTGTTGTGTTCGTGGACGAGGTGCCTAAAGGACTGACCGGCAAGTTGGACGCCCG
CAAGATCCGCGAGATTCTCATTAAGGCCAAGAAGGGCGGCAAGATCGCCGTGAATTCTCACGGCTTCCCT
CCCGAGGTGGAGGAGCAGGCCGCCGGCACCCTGCCCATGAGCTGCGCCCAGGAGAGCGGCATGGATAGAC
ACCCTGCTGCTTGCGCCAGCGCCAGGATCAACGTCTAAGGCCGCGACTCTAGAGTCGGGGCGGCCGGCCG
CTTCGAGCAGACATGATAAGATACATTGATGAGTTTGGACAAACCACAACTAGAATGCAGTGAAAAAAAT
GCTTTATTTGTGAAATTTGTGATGCTATTGCTTTATTTGTAACCATTATAAGCTGCAATAAACAAGTTAA
CAACAACAATTGCATTCATTTTATGTTTCAGGTTCAGGGGGAGGTGTGGGAGGTTTTTTAAAGCAAGTAA
AACCTCTACAAATGTGGTAAAATCGATAAGGATCCGTCGACCGATGCCCTTGAGAGCCTTCAACCCAGTC
AGCTCCTTCCGGTGGGCGCGGGGCATGACTATCGTCGCCGCACTTATGACTGTCTTCTTTATCATGCAAC
TCGTAGGACAGGTGCCGGCAGCGCTCTTCCGCTTCCTCGCTCACTGACTCGCTGCGCTCGGTCGTTCGGC
TGCGGCGAGCGGTATCAGCTCACTCAAAGGCGGTAATACGGTTATCCACAGAATCAGGGGATAACGCAGG
AAAGAACATGTGAGCAAAAGGCCAGCAAAAGGCCAGGAACCGTAAAAAGGCCGCGTTGCTGGCGTTTTTC
CATAGGCTCCGCCCCCCTGACGAGCATCACAAAAATCGACGCTCAAGTCAGAGGTGGCGAAACCCGACAG
GACTATAAAGATACCAGGCGTTTCCCCCTGGAAGCTCCCTCGTGCGCTCTCCTGTTCCGACCCTGCCGCT
TACCGGATACCTGTCCGCCTTTCTCCCTTCGGGAAGCGTGGCGCTTTCTCATAGCTCACGCTGTAGGTAT
CTCAGTTCGGTGTAGGTCGTTCGCTCCAAGCTGGGCTGTGTGCACGAACCCCCCGTTCAGCCCGACCGCT
GCGCCTTATCCGGTAACTATCGTCTTGAGTCCAACCCGGTAAGACACGACTTATCGCCACTGGCAGCAGC
CACTGGTAACAGGATTAGCAGAGCGAGGTATGTAGGCGGTGCTACAGAGTTCTTGAAGTGGTGGCCTAAC
TACGGCTACACTAGAAGAACAGTATTTGGTATCTGCGCTCTGCTGAAGCCAGTTACCTTCGGAAAAAGAG
TTGGTAGCTCTTGATCCGGCAAACAAACCACCGCTGGTAGCGGTGGTTTTTTTGTTTGCAAGCAGCAGAT
TACGCGCAGAAAAAAAGGATCTCAAGAAGATCCTTTGATCTTTTCTACGGGGTCTGACGCTCAGTGGAAC
GAAAACTCACGTTAAGGGATTTTGGTCATGAGATTATCAAAAAGGATCTTCACCTAGATCCTTTTAAATT
AAAAATGAAGTTTTAAATCAATCTAAAGTATATATGAGTAAACTTGGTCTGACAGCGGCCGCAAATGCTA
AACCACTGCAGTGGTTACCAGTGCTTGATCAGTGAGGCACCGATCTCAGCGATCTGCCTATTTCGTTCGT
CCATAGTGGCCTGACTCCCCGTCGTGTAGATCACTACGATTCGTGAGGGCTTACCATCAGGCCCCAGCGC
AGCAATGATGCCGCGAGAGCCGCGTTCACCGGCCCCCGATTTGTCAGCAATGAACCAGCCAGCAGGGAGG
GCCGAGCGAAGAAGTGGTCCTGCTACTTTGTCCGCCTCCATCCAGTCTATGAGCTGCTGTCGTGATGCTA
GAGTAAGAAGTTCGCCAGTGAGTAGTTTCCGAAGAGTTGTGGCCATTGCTACTGGCATCGTGGTATCACG
CTCGTCGTTCGGTATGGCTTCGTTCAACTCTGGTTCCCAGCGGTCAAGCCGGGTCACATGATCACCCATA
TTATGAAGAAATGCAGTCAGCTCCTTAGGGCCTCCGATCGTTGTCAGAAGTAAGTTGGCCGCGGTGTTGT
CGCTCATGGTAATGGCAGCACTACACAATTCTCTTACCGTCATGCCATCCGTAAGATGCTTTTCCGTGAC
CGGCGAGTACTCAACCAAGTCGTTTTGTGAGTAGTGTATACGGCGACCAAGCTGCTCTTGCCCGGCGTCT
ATACGGGACAACACCGCGCCACATAGCAGTACTTTGAAAGTGCTCATCATCGGGAATCGTTCTTCGGGGC
GGAAAGACTCAAGGATCTTGCCGCTATTGAGATCCAGTTCGATATAGCCCACTCTTGCACCCAGTTGATC
TTCAGCATCTTTTACTTTCACCAGCGTTTCGGGGTGTGCAAAAACAGGCAAGCAAAATGCCGCAAAGAAG
GGAATGAGTGCGACACGAAAATGTTGGATGCTCATACTCGTCCTTTTTCAATATTATTGAAGCATTTATC
AGGGTTACTAGTACGTCTCTCAAGGATAAGTAAGTAATATTAAGGTACGGGAGGTATTGGACAGGCCGCA
ATAAAATATCTTTATTTTCATTACATCTGTGTGTTGGTTTTTTGTGTGAATCGATAGTACTAACATACGC
TCTCCATCAAAACAAAACGAAACAAAACAAACTAGCAAAATAGGCTGTCCCCAGTGCAAGTGCAGGTGCC
AGAACATTTCTCTGGCCTAACTGGCCGGTACCTGAGCTCGCTAGCTTCCTGGCTTGTAGTGACCTCGTCT
ATTGCTAGAAATCAGAAGGTACCACTGAGCCTTCATTTGTTTGGTGAAATCATGGAGTTACATTAACAAG
CCGTTTCCCCAAACTATGGCTCTCTACCCACTTGTAATACACCCGTGCACAGGAACATTTTCTGAAAGTC
AATGTTTCCTATCACTTGCTCCAAAATTAAACCAGAGATACATCATTCAGGAAGAAGCCAGATGCACTGA
AGAAAGAAAAACCTGCTTTATCAGAAGGGGCAAGCTTCTCTCACATCCCATAGCAATTTAAATTCATTTG
CCGGAATGTTAAATACAACCAGTCTTTTAGTTGGGTCCCTTCACATAAACACCAAGTTAGCATAAATGCA
AAATAGTTCACATGATTAAATCTTTATAACACCATAATTTATCTTATGTACACACACACACACAGAGAAA
GAGAGAGAGAGAGAGAGAGAGAGAGATCTTTTACTTGCTGATACTTCTACATTTTTTCTGGAGTTCTCAA
CTCTCATCATCTCTCTAAGGAAGCTGGCTTGTATTGCCCCAGACTCTTAGTGTATTTAGTTCTAAAGGAT
AGTATACAGAATAAAGGGAAATTTTAATTTTGTTTTTAATAGGACCTATATAATTCAGGCCTAGCTCTGG
TGGAGAGAAGGGGAGGAGAGGTCCATTAGCATTTATTGTGCACCTGCTTTATGCTAAACATGTCTGGAAA
CAGTGTCTCACACCATAGGCAGTGAGTGTCTAGATTTTAGAAGTCTAGAACTGAGCCCTGACTTCATATA
ATTCATGTGCCCTGGCCTTAATCTTGGCACTTTAGTAGTGCTAAAGGTCCCCAGGCCCTCCCTTAGGGTC
AGAACATGGTTAATAAGAGACACAGGGCATGTGATTACAGACTAGCAAGAGTGTTACACTCACAGGTGCC
TCAGCCCATGAGTCATGGCTTGTAGCCTTGCATTCCAAGAAGTTCTGGATCCCTGCAGCTCAGCCAATTT
TGGACATTAATGTCCCCAGAACAACAAGTAGATGCTGTACTGTGGCCAAGGCAACAGCAGCTGCTTCTGA
TGCTACCATGAGGTAAAGAAGGGACACAAAACTAAATTCACCTCATATAACAAACAAACCAGAAGAAAAA
TCAATTAAACCTCCAATACTTTTTTTATTTTTATAACCTAAAAAACTATATATACACCTGGTAAATATGC
AATGTAATACAGACAATTGTGTTTTAATTTAAATTATTTCTCACAAGAGGCTTTTTTAAAAAGTATATTC
ACTAAAATATTTGGATCATTGTGAAAACTTCATTTACTGCTTGAAATATCTAAAATTCTCTACCTCGCTT
GGTTGTATGGACACAGTTCTGAATTGCATTTACCTCAAAGAAAAATACCAGATATGCTGATTTGAAGGAA
AAGAAAAAAAGCTTGGCATTTGAGAGAAATAATGAACCTCCTCAAAGCATTCCTTTTTTTTTTTTTAAAG
AGCTTCAGAAAAATCAACAAGAAAGAAAGGCTGATATGCAGTGCTTTTAAGCATTCTGTCAGATTTGACC
ATGTACAGATCCCCACATATCCACAGAGTTGAAACATGTTCTCTCAAATTTAAAGCAGACTACCTGAGTG
ATCAAAGCGCGTTTAAACGTGTGGCGCGCCAGCTAGTAACAGTTGGCATTGGGACTAGAAGGCCTCATTC
CTAAACCAGCAGATTTTTCCATTGTACCAGGAAAACAAAACTGCAAATAGCATAAGTCCTCTGATTTTAC
TGTCTCCAGAGAAAATCATATCCTCAATGCCTGGGTCTTTCCATCTGGAATTTGGCAACTCTGCTGATCC
CTTCTCATAGTGGGAACTCTTGTAGGAAGTCTAAGAGCAATTATTTTGGGGATATATGCTATTTTTATGT
CTTCTTGTACATCACCTTCTTTGGTCAGGAGGAAATTAGAATTCTGGAAATACGTTTAATTATTAAAAGG
ACAAGCCTTGGCTTCAAGTAGTTGCAAATATGAATTATTAGTCCATGTCATGAAAGGGCTGGAGAACTAC
AAAGAAACAATGATAATCTATTTGTCACACCCAATTAAGATCTGCCCTGGCCTGGGAGTAAAAGAGCATT
AAATCTGTGAGTGGTAACTTCAAGCAGCATGTCTATATTTGGGTAATTCTGAACATGCCTGGATTTGGTA
CCTTACAGCATCCTCTAAAAATGTACTACTTTAGAAAGTGTTTTGAGATTTTGTTGCCTTCGTGATTGCA
GTTTGTGTGTGTGTGTGTGTGTGGGGGGTGTTATTTGAGCTTTTGAGTTTCCATGTAGCCAAAGAAAGAA
AGTCTAGGAAGAAATGGTAGACTCAAGGTCAAATTCAACAAGGGGAAACTTCTTTGTGGTGAGTCTAGAC
AACAAAGCCATTAGCCCAGTGTTCACCCCCCTGCCTACACCCTACCTTTTCCATTGATGAATATTCTTAC
CTGAGCCATCCTCGCTTCTGAGTCCTGCTCTGGGTCCTGTGGAGACTGAATATCCTGTCTGTAGTTTTTA
ATCCTTGAAGAGATTTTTCATGAATAGAACTTTCCTTATAATTTAGCAACACTGTCCTTGAAAACCCCCA
CAACTATTTACATAACAGAAGCTATTGTTTGAAGTGCAAAACAGGTCAGAATTTGGTTCCCAGAGATTAA
TCACTGCAGTCTATTTTGTATTATCATAATAATTTCATTTATTTTGATACAATTTGTTTTCAGAATCAAC
CCCAGCTTCTTTGCACAAGTGACAAATCCATTTGTTTCTGGTAGAATGGGTAATGTGATTAATGACCTTG
CAACAGGATTTCTTTAAAAAGGGGGAACTTTTTTTTTTTCATTTTTAATTCACAGTAAACCAGCTGAGTC
TGTTAAGTGTGTAACTGTTCTGAACTTGTAAGCCATGGGTAAGATTTTGAAATACCCCCTCCCAATCTTT
TGCGGGGTTTCTGGGTATTAATATTAGGCTTTCTCCAAGAATCTGATGATACTAGTCTCCAGGTGTAAAG
TGGACTTGTTGGATTCCCGCATTAAAAAGAACGGGGCCCCAGTCTTTGCCATGGCCCCATCATGTTTATT
CCGGCTGGATGTTCTCATCAAACCGAGGTCATGCGAAATAAATAAGGTCATGCCTAGAAGGATATTGTCC
CCGCACAAGAACCTTCGAGTGAACTCGTGACTACTGCCTCCTGGTCTTCTGTGTGGGCATCCCCTTCTTT
CTTGCAGCATCCAGGACCCACTTCTGTCCCTGCTGGTCTGTTTCTTTCTTTCTTTCTTTCTTTCTTTCTT
TCTTTCTTGTTTTCTTCCGTTTTTCCCCTTGAGTTCTCTGGGGTTGGGCCTGGGATTTTGGGTACGCCTA
CAGACTGTCCGCCTCTGCAATCGACCGTCGTGCTTCCCGCGCCAGAACAAGGAAGCCCACGCGAGCCGCG
TAGGTGGCTCGCGTGGAAGACCCGGGTTCGAGTCCCGCTGGGAGAATTCCTCCTAGGCAAGTGGAGTCAT
CTCGGTCAGGATTTCTCAGCCGGAAGCCGCGCCAACACCTCTCATCGTGGGCGGCAAGTTGTCCCCGGGG
CTTCTTTGACCGTGCGGGGCCAGCCGACGCTTTCTCTGACCGTTTCCGAAGCCCAGTTTCCTTTCCTAAG
GAGCCTTGGGGATCCTGCACTCGCGTCTCTGAAACCCAACCCACGACAGAACCCAGCCGCCTGGGCCAGC
TTAGCAATGCGCCCGCGCCCCGCCCTCCGCGTGACGCGAACGCCGGCGGACCAATCAGAGAGCGCGGCGC
GAGCCCCACGCGCCTGTGGCCCCACCCTCCAAGCTTAAGAAAGGGCGCGCGGGCAGAGCCCGGGCCAGAA
CGCCGCGCAAAGCGGAGAGCGGGTTTTTGCGACGGCAGGCGGCGCTTGTGCTGCCGTTTCCGTGCTGCAC
GCGGTTCCCTCGAGTGCCGCGCTCGGACAGACGTAGCCGGCCGCGAAGGCGCCCAGACGGCAAACCAGCG
ACCCATGCTGAAGTGAGCACACAGGTCAGCGAGGATATCAAGATCTGGCCTCGGCGGCCAAGCTTGGCAA
TCCGGTACTGTTGGTAAAGCCACCATGGAAGATGCCAAAAACATTAAGAAGGGCCCAGCGCCATTCTACC
CACTCGAAGACGGGACCGCCGGCGAGCAGCTGCACAAAGCCATGAAGCGCTACGCCCTGGTGCCCGGCAC
CATCGCCTTTACCGACGCACATATCGAGGTGGACATTACCTACGCCGAGTACTTCGAGATGAGCGTTCGG
CTGGCAGAAGCTATGAAGCGCTATGGGCTGAATACAAACCATCGGATCGTGGTGTGCAGCGAGAATAGCT
TGCAGTTCTTCATGCCCGTGTTGGGTGCCCTGTTCATCGGTGTGGCTGTGGCCCCAGCTAACGACATCTA
CAACGAGCGCGAGCTGCTGAACAGCATGGGCATCAGCCAGCCCACCGTCGTATTCGTGAGCAAGAAAGGG
CTGCAAAAGATCCTCAACGTGCAAAAGAAGCTACCGATCATACAAAAGATCATCATCATGGATAGCAAGA
CCGACTACCAGGGCTTCCAAAGCATGTACACCTTCGTGACTTCCCATTTGCCACCCGGCTTCAACGAGTA
CGACTTCGTGCCCGAGAGCTTCGACCGGGACAAAACCATCGCCCTGATCATGAACAGTAGTGGCAGTACC
GGATTGCCCAAGGGCGTAGCCCTACCGCACCGCACCGCTTGTGTCCGATTCAGTCATGCCCGCGACCCCA
TCTTCGGCAACCAGATCATCCCCGACACCGCTATCCTCAGCGTGGTGCCATTTCACCACGGCTTCGGCAT
GTTCACCACGCTGGGCTACTTGATCTGCGGCTTTCGGGTCGTGCTCATGTACCGCTTCGAGGAGGAGCTA
TTCTTGCGCAGCTTGCAAGACTATAAGATTCAATCTGCCCTGCTGGTGCCCACACTATTTAGCTTCTTCG
CTAAGAGCACTCTCATCGACAAGTACGACCTAAGCAACTTGCACGAGATCGCCAGCGGCGGGGCGCCGCT
CAGCAAGGAGGTAGGTGAGGCCGTGGCCAAACGCTTCCACCTACCAGGCATCCGCCAGGGCTACGGCCTG
ACAGAAACAACCAGCGCCATTCTGATCACCCCCGAAGGGGACGACAAGCCTGGCGCAGTAGGCAAGGTGG
TGCCCTTCTTCGAGGCTAAGGTGGTGGACTTGGACACCGGTAAGACACTGGGTGTGAACCAGCGCGGCGA
GCTGTGCGTCCGTGGCCCCATGATCATGAGCGGCTACGTTAACAACCCCGAGGCTACAAACGCTCTCATC
GACAAGGACGGC
